LOCUS       Exported 7214 bp ds-DNA circular SYN 13-MAY-2021
DEFINITION  Mammalian expression plasmid for SARS-CoV-2 nsp8.
ACCESSION   .
VERSION     .
KEYWORDS    pGBW-m4133406
SOURCE      synthetic DNA construct
  ORGANISM  synthetic DNA construct
REFERENCE   1 (bases 1 to 7214)
  TITLE     SARS-CoV-2 protein Mammalian expression constructs, tagged, for
            protein expression and/or purification
REFERENCE   2 (bases 1 to 7214)
  AUTHORS   .
  TITLE     Direct Submission
  JOURNAL   Exported May 13, 2021 from SnapGene Server 1.1.58
            http://www.snapgene.com
FEATURES             Location/Qualifiers
     source          1..7214
                     /organism="synthetic DNA construct"
                     /mol_type="other DNA"
     CDS             596..616
                     /codon_start=1
                     /product="tobacco etch virus (TEV) protease recognition and
                     cleavage site"
                     /label=TEV site
                     /translation="ENLYFQS"
     CDS             620..685
                     /codon_start=1
                     /product="three tandem FLAG(R) epitope tags, followed by an
                     enterokinase cleavage site"
                     /label=3xFLAG
                     /translation="DYKDHDGDYKDHDIDYKDDDDK"
     polyA_signal    754..875
                     /label=SV40 poly(A) signal
                     /note="SV40 polyadenylation signal"
     primer_bind     complement(765..784)
                     /label=EBV-rev
                     /note="SV40 polyA terminator, reverse primer"
     primer_bind     819..838
                     /label=SV40pA-R
                     /note="SV40 polyA, reverse primer"
     terminator      990..1036
                     /label=T7 terminator
                     /note="transcription terminator for bacteriophage T7 RNA
                     polymerase"
     terminator      1066..1202
                     /label=rrnG terminator
                     /note="transcription terminator from the E. coli ribosomal
                     RNA rrnG operon (Albrechtsen et al., 1991)"
     misc_feature    1247..1318
                     /label=3' beta-globin insulator
                     /note="insulator downstream of the human beta-globin locus
                     (Farrell et al., 2002)"
     rep_origin      complement(1544..2132)
                     /direction=LEFT
                     /label=ori
                     /note="high-copy-number ColE1/pMB1/pBR322/pUC origin of
                     replication"
     primer_bind     complement(1624..1643)
                     /label=pBR322ori-F
                     /note="pBR322 origin, forward primer"
     promoter        2632..3841
                     /label=UbC promoter
                     /note="human ubiquitin C promoter"
     primer_bind     3678..3697
                     /label=hUBCpro-F
                     /note="Human Ubiquitin C (UbC) promoter, forward primer"
     CDS             3845..4873
                     /codon_start=1
                     /gene="aph(4)-Ia"
                     /product="aminoglycoside phosphotransferase from E. coli"
                     /label=HygR
                     /note="confers resistance to hygromycin"
                     /translation="MGKKPELTATSVEKFLIEKFDSVSDLMQLSEGEESRAFSFDVGGR
                     GYVLRVNSCADGFYKDRYVYRHFASAALPIPEVLDIGEFSESLTYCISRRAQGVTLQDL
                     PETELPAVLQPVAEAMDAIAAADLSQTSGFGPFGPQGIGQYTTWRDFICAIADPHVYHW
                     QTVMDDTVSASVAQALDELMLWAEDCPEVRHLVHADFGSNNVLTDNGRITAVIDWSEAM
                     FGDSQYEVANIFFWRPWLACMEQQTRYFERRHPELAGSPRLRAYMLRIGLDQLYQSLVD
                     GNFDDAAWAQGRCDAIVRSGAGTVGRTQIARRSAAVWTDGCVEVLADSGNRRPSTRPRA
                     KE"
     polyA_signal    4900..4948
                     /note="synthetic polyadenylation signal"
     CDS             5214..6074
                     /codon_start=1
                     /gene="bla"
                     /product="beta-lactamase"
                     /label=AmpR
                     /note="confers resistance to ampicillin, carbenicillin, and
                     related antibiotics"
                     /translation="MSIQHFRVALIPFFAAFCLPVFAHPETLVKVKDAEDQLGARVGYI
                     ELDLNSGKILESFRPEERFPMMSTFKVLLCGAVLSRIDAGQEQLGRRIHYSQNDLVEYS
                     PVTEKHLTDGMTVRELCSAAITMSDNTAANLLLTTIGGPKELTAFLHNMGDHVTRLDRW
                     EPELNEAIPNDERDTTMPVAMATTLRKLLTGELLTLASRQQLIDWMEADKVAGPLLRSA
                     LPAGWFIADKSGAGERGSRGIIAALGPDGKPSRIVVIYTTGSQATMDERNRQIAEIGAS
                     LIKHW"
     primer_bind     complement(5432..5451)
                     /label=Amp-R
                     /note="Ampicillin resistance gene, reverse primer"
     terminator      6087..6223
                     /label=rrnG terminator
                     /note="transcription terminator from the E. coli ribosomal
                     RNA rrnG operon (Albrechtsen et al., 1991)"
     misc_feature    6368..6439
                     /label=5' beta-globin insulator
                     /note="insulator upstream of the human beta-globin locus
                     (Farrell et al., 2002)"
     terminator      6444..6490
                     /label=T7 terminator
                     /note="transcription terminator for bacteriophage T7 RNA
                     polymerase"
     polyA_signal    6508..6556
                     /note="synthetic polyadenylation signal"
     enhancer        6637..6940
                     /label=CMV enhancer
                     /note="human cytomegalovirus immediate early enhancer"
     promoter        6942..7144
                     /label=CMV promoter
                     /note="human cytomegalovirus (CMV) immediate early
                     promoter"
     primer_bind     7095..7115
                     /label=CMV-F
                     /note="Human CMV immediate early promoter, forward primer"
ORIGIN
        1 caccatgata gcctcagagt ttagttccct tccatcatat gcagcttttg ctactgctca
       61 agaagcttat gagcaggctg ttgctaatgg tgattctgaa gttgttctta aaaagttgaa
      121 gaagtctttg aatgtggcta aatctgaatt tgaccgtgat gcagccatgc aacgtaagtt
      181 ggaaaagatg gctgatcaag ctatgaccca aatgtataaa caggctagat ctgaggacaa
      241 gagggcaaaa gttactagtg ctatgcagac aatgcttttc actatgctta gaaagttgga
      301 taatgatgca ctcaacaaca ttatcaacaa tgcaagagat ggttgtgttc ccttgaacat
      361 aatacctctt acaacagcag ccaaactaat ggttgtcata ccagactata acacatataa
      421 aaatacgtgt gatggtacaa catttactta tgcatcagca ttgtgggaaa tccaacaggt
      481 tgtagatgca gatagtaaaa ttgttcaact tagtgaaatt agtatggaca attcacctaa
      541 tttagcatgg cctcttattg taacagcttt aagggccaat tctgctgtca aattagaaaa
      601 cctttacttt cagtcgatgg attataagga ccacgatgga gactacaaag atcatgacat
      661 tgattacaag gacgacgatg acaaataagg atccgcaggc ctctgctagc ttgactgact
      721 gagatacagc gtaccttcag ctcacagaca tgataagata cattgatgag tttggacaaa
      781 ccacaactag aatgcagtga aaaaaatgct ttatttgtga aatttgtgat gctattgctt
      841 tatttgtaac cattataagc tgcaataaac aagttaacaa caacaattgc attcatttta
      901 tgtttcaggt tcagggggag gtgtgggagg ttttttaaag caagtaaaac ctctacaaat
      961 gtggtattgg cccatctcta tcggtatcgt agcataaccc cttggggcct ctaaacgggt
     1021 cttgaggggt tttttgtgcc cctcgggccg gattgctatc taccggcatt ggcgcagaaa
     1081 aaaatgcctg atgcgacgct gcgcgtctta tactcccaca tatgccagat tcagcaacgg
     1141 atacggcttc cccaacttgc ccacttccat acgtgtcctc cttaccagaa atttatcctt
     1201 aaggtcgtca gctatcctgc aggcgatctc tcgatttcga tcaagacatt cctttaatgg
     1261 tcttttctgg acaccactag gggtcagaag tagttcatca aactttcttc cctccctaat
     1321 ctcattggtt accttgggct atcgaaactt aattaaccag tcaagtcagc tacttggcga
     1381 gatcgacttg tctgggtttc gactacgctc agaattgcgt cagtcaagtt cgatctggtc
     1441 cttgctattg cacccgttct ccgattacga gtttcattta aatcatgtga gcaaaaggcc
     1501 agcaaaaggc caggaaccgt aaaaaggccg cgttgctggc gtttttccat aggctccgcc
     1561 cccctgacga gcatcacaaa aatcgacgct caagtcagag gtggcgaaac ccgacaggac
     1621 tataaagata ccaggcgttt ccccctggaa gctccctcgt gcgctctcct gttccgaccc
     1681 tgccgcttac cggatacctg tccgcctttc tcccttcggg aagcgtggcg ctttctcata
     1741 gctcacgctg taggtatctc agttcggtgt aggtcgttcg ctccaagctg ggctgtgtgc
     1801 acgaaccccc cgttcagccc gaccgctgcg ccttatccgg taactatcgt cttgagtcca
     1861 acccggtaag acacgactta tcgccactgg cagcagccac tggtaacagg attagcagag
     1921 cgaggtatgt aggcggtgct acagagttct tgaagtggtg gcctaactac ggctacacta
     1981 gaagaacagt atttggtatc tgcgctctgc tgaagccagt taccttcgga aaaagagttg
     2041 gtagctcttg atccggcaaa caaaccaccg ctggtagcgg tggttttttt gtttgcaagc
     2101 agcagattac gcgcagaaaa aaaggatctc aagaagatcc tttgatcttt tctacggggt
     2161 ctgacgctca gtggaacgaa aactcacgtt aagggatttt ggtcatgaga ttatcaaaaa
     2221 ggatcttcac ctagatcctt ttaaattaaa aatgaagttt taaatcaatc taaagtatat
     2281 atgagtaaac ttggtctgac agttaccaat gcttaatcag tgaggcacct atctcagcga
     2341 tctgtctatt tcgttcatcc atagttgcat ttaaatttcc gaactctcca aggccctcgt
     2401 cggaaaatct tcaaaccttt cgtccgatcc atcttgcagg ctacctctcg aacgaactat
     2461 cgcaagtctc ttggccggcc ttgcgccttg gctattgctt ggcagcgcct atcgccaggt
     2521 attactccaa tcccgaatat ccgagatcgg gatcacccga gagaagttca acctacatcc
     2581 tcaatcccga tctatccgag atccgaggaa tatcgaaatc ggggcgcgcc tggcctccgc
     2641 gccgggtttt ggcgcctccc gcgggcgccc ccctcgtcac ggcgagcgct gccacgtcag
     2701 acgaagggcg caggagcgtc ctgatccttc cgcccggacg ctcaggacag cggcccgctg
     2761 ctcataagac tcggccttag aaccccagta tcagcagaag gacattttag gacgggactt
     2821 gggtgactct agggcactgg ttttctttcc agagagcgga acaggcgagg aaaagtagtc
     2881 ccttctcggc gattctgcgg agggatctcc gtggggcggt gaacgccgat gattatataa
     2941 ggacgcgccg ggtgtggcac agctagttcc gtcgcagccg ggatttgggt cgcggttctt
     3001 gtttgtggat cgctgtgatc gtcacttggt gagtagcggg ctgctgggct ggccggggct
     3061 ttcgtggccg ccgggccgct cggtgggacg gaagcgtgtg gagagaccgc caagggctgt
     3121 agtctgggtc cgcgagcaag gttgccctga actgggggtt ggggggagcg cagcaaaatg
     3181 gcggctgttc ccgagtcttg aatggaagac gcttgtgagg cgggctgtga ggtcgttgaa
     3241 acaaggtggg gggcatggtg ggcggcaaga acccaaggtc ttgagccctt cgctaatgcg
     3301 ggaaagctct tattcgggtg agatgggctg ggcaccatct ggggaccctg acgtgaagtt
     3361 tgtcactgac tggagaactc ggtttgtcgt ctgttgcggg ggcggcagtt atggcggtgc
     3421 cgttgggcag tgcacccgta cctttgggag cgcgcgccct cgtcgtgtcg tgacgtcacc
     3481 cgttctgttg gcttataatg cagggtgggg ccacctgccg gtaggtgtgc ggtaggcttt
     3541 tctccgtcgc aggacgcagg gttcgggcct agggtaggct ctcctgaatc gacaggcgcc
     3601 ggacctctgg tgaggggagg gataagtgag gcgtcagttt ctttggtcgg ttttatgtac
     3661 ctatcttctt aagtagctga agctccggtt ttgaactatg cgctcggggt tggcgagtgt
     3721 gttttgtgaa gttttttagg caccttttga aatgtaatca tttgggtcaa tatgtaattt
     3781 tcagtgttag acttgtaaat tgtccgctaa attctggccg tttttggctt ttttgttaga
     3841 caacatgggt aaaaagcctg aactcaccgc gacgtctgtc gagaagtttc tgatcgaaaa
     3901 gttcgacagc gtctccgacc tgatgcagct ctcggagggc gaagaatctc gtgctttcag
     3961 cttcgatgta ggagggcgtg gatatgtcct gcgggtaaat agctgcgccg atggtttcta
     4021 caaagatcgt tatgtttatc ggcactttgc atccgccgcg ctcccgattc cggaagtgct
     4081 tgacattggg gagttcagcg agagcctgac ctattgcatc tcccgccgtg cacagggtgt
     4141 cacgttgcaa gacctgcctg aaaccgaact gcccgctgtt ctgcagccgg tcgcggaggc
     4201 aatggatgcc atcgctgccg ccgatcttag ccagacgagc gggttcggcc cattcggacc
     4261 gcaaggaatc ggtcaataca ctacatggcg tgatttcata tgcgcgattg ctgatcccca
     4321 tgtgtatcac tggcaaactg tgatggacga caccgtcagt gcgtccgtcg cgcaggctct
     4381 cgatgagctg atgctttggg ccgaggactg ccccgaagtc cggcacctcg tgcacgcgga
     4441 tttcggctcc aacaatgtcc tgacggacaa tggccgcata acagcggtca ttgactggag
     4501 cgaggcgatg ttcggggatt cccaatacga ggtcgccaac atcttcttct ggaggccgtg
     4561 gttggcttgt atggagcagc agacgcgcta cttcgagcgg aggcatccgg agcttgcagg
     4621 atcgccccgg ctccgggcgt atatgctccg cattggtctt gaccaactct atcagagctt
     4681 ggttgacggc aatttcgatg atgcagcttg ggcgcagggt cgatgcgacg caatcgtccg
     4741 atccggagcc gggactgtcg ggcgtacaca aatcgcccgc agaagcgccg ccgtctggac
     4801 cgatggctgt gtagaagtac tcgccgatag tggaaaccga cgccccagca ctcgtccgag
     4861 ggcaaaggaa taagctagta tgtaagccta gtcttagata ataaaatcgc tatccatcga
     4921 agatggatgt gtgttggttt tttgtgtgtg taacgctagg cgcgcctggt gtaccgagaa
     4981 cgatcctctc agtgcgagtc tcgacgatcc atatcgttgc ttggcagtca gccagtcgga
     5041 atccagcttg ggacccagga agtccaatcg tcagatattg tactcaagcc tggtcacggc
     5101 agcgtaccga tctgtttaaa cctagatatt gatagtctga tcggtcaacg tataatcgag
     5161 tcctagcttt tgcaaacatc tatcaagaga caggatcagc aggaggcttt cgcatgagta
     5221 ttcaacattt ccgtgtcgcc cttattccct tttttgcggc attttgcctt cctgtttttg
     5281 ctcacccaga aacgctggtg aaagtaaaag atgctgaaga tcagttgggt gcgcgagtgg
     5341 gttacatcga actggatctc aacagcggta agatccttga gagttttcgc cccgaagaac
     5401 gctttccaat gatgagcact tttaaagttc tgctatgtgg cgcggtatta tcccgtattg
     5461 acgccgggca agagcaactc ggtcgccgca tacactattc tcagaatgac ttggttgagt
     5521 attcaccagt cacagaaaag catcttacgg atggcatgac agtaagagaa ttatgcagtg
     5581 ctgccataac catgagtgat aacactgcgg ccaacttact tctgacaacg attggaggac
     5641 cgaaggagct aaccgctttt ttgcacaaca tgggggatca tgtaactcgc cttgatcgtt
     5701 gggaaccgga gctgaatgaa gccataccaa acgacgagcg tgacaccacg atgcctgtag
     5761 caatggcaac aaccttgcgt aaactattaa ctggcgaact acttactcta gcttcccggc
     5821 aacagttgat agactggatg gaggcggata aagttgcagg accacttctg cgctcggccc
     5881 ttccggctgg ctggtttatt gctgataaat ctggagccgg tgagcgtggg tctcgcggta
     5941 tcattgcagc actggggcca gatggtaagc cctcccgtat cgtagttatc tacacgacgg
     6001 ggagtcaggc aactatggat gaacgaaata gacagatcgc tgagataggt gcctcactga
     6061 ttaagcattg gtaaccgatt ctaggtgcat tggcgcagaa aaaaatgcct gatgcgacgc
     6121 tgcgcgtctt atactcccac atatgccaga ttcagcaacg gatacggctt ccccaacttg
     6181 cccacttcca tacgtgtcct ccttaccaga aatttatcct taagatcgtt taaactcgac
     6241 tctggctcta tcgaatctcc gtcgtttcga gcttacgcga acagccgtgg cgctcatttg
     6301 ctcgtcgggc atcgaatctc gtcagctatc gtcagcttac ctttttggca gcgatcgcgg
     6361 ctcccgacat cttggaccat tagctccaca ggtatcttct tccctctagt ggtcataaca
     6421 gcagcttcag ctacctctca attcaaaaaa cccctcaaga cccgtttaga ggccccaagg
     6481 ggttatgcta tcaatcgttg cgttacacac acaaaaaacc aacacacatc catcttcgat
     6541 ggatagcgat tttattatct aactgctgat cgagtgtagc cagatctagt aatcaattac
     6601 ggggtcatta gttcatagcc catatatgga gttccgcgtt acataactta cggtaaatgg
     6661 cccgcctggc tgaccgccca acgacccccg cccattgacg tcaataatga cgtatgttcc
     6721 catagtaacg ccaataggga ctttccattg acgtcaatgg gtggagtatt tacggtaaac
     6781 tgcccacttg gcagtacatc aagtgtatca tatgccaagt acgcccccta ttgacgtcaa
     6841 tgacggtaaa tggcccgcct ggcattatgc ccagtacatg accttatggg actttcctac
     6901 ttggcagtac atctacgtat tagtcatcgc tattaccatg ctgatgcggt tttggcagta
     6961 catcaatggg cgtggatagc ggtttgactc acggggattt ccaagtctcc accccattga
     7021 cgtcaatggg agtttgtttt ggcaccaaaa tcaacgggac tttccaaaat gtcgtaacaa
     7081 ctccgcccca ttgacgcaaa tgggcggtag gcgtgtacgg tgggaggtct atataagcag
     7141 agctggttta gtgaaccgtc agatcagatc tttgtcgatc ctaccatcca ctcgacacac
     7201 ccgccagcgg ccgc
//
